Addgene plasmid #232145: pcDNA3.1+ mogat3b-FLAG
Purpose: Expresses zebrafish mogat3b with a C-terminal FLAG tag under control of the CMV promoter
Depositing lab: Steven Farber. Depositing organization: Carnegie Institution for Science. Publication: Zebrafish are resilient to the loss of major diacylglycerol acyltransferase enzymes. Wilson MH, Hensley MR, Shen MC, Lu HY, Quinlivan VH, Busch-Nentwich EM, Rawls JF, Farber SA. J Biol Chem. 2024 Nov 6;300(12):107973. doi: 10.1016/j.jbc.2024.107973. PubMed 39510175.
Backbone
  Vector backbone: pcDNA3.1+
  Backbone manufacturer: Invitrogen
  Backbone size w/o insert (bp): 5446
  Vector type: zebrafish expression
Growth in bacteria
  Bacterial resistance: Ampicillin, 100 μg/mL
  Growth temperature: 37°C
  Growth strain: DH5alpha
  Copy number: High Copy
Gene/Insert
  Gene/Insert name: mogat3b
  Species: D. rerio (zebrafish)
  Insert size (bp): 1056
  Promoter: CMV
  Tag / fusion protein: FLAG (C terminal on insert)
  Cloning method: Gene Synthesis
Resource information
  A portion of this plasmid was derived from a plasmid made by: Gene synthesis by Gene Universal
Terms and licenses: Academic/Nonprofit Terms; Industry Terms: Not Available to Industry
How to cite: pcDNA3.1+ mogat3b-FLAG was a gift from Steven Farber (Addgene plasmid # 232145 ; http://n2t.net/addgene:232145 ; RRID:Addgene_232145)
