[The description below was written by a language model from this plasmid's Addgene catalogue record and pLannotate feature annotations shown in this document.]
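Description:
pcDNA3.1+ mogat3b-FLAG is a CMV-driven expression plasmid built on the Invitrogen pcDNA3.1+ backbone. It carries a synthesized coding sequence for zebrafish (Danio rerio) mogat3b fused at its C terminus to a FLAG epitope. The sequenced plasmid is about 6.5 kb. In E. coli it is maintained at high copy through a ColE1/pUC-type origin and selected with ampicillin via the β-lactamase gene and its own promoter. An f1 origin is also present, along with small lac promoter/operator remnants typical of this backbone.

The roughly 1.06 kb insert sits downstream of the human cytomegalovirus immediate-early enhancer and promoter and is followed by the bovine growth hormone polyadenylation signal. A T7 promoter between the CMV promoter and the insert can be used for in vitro transcription or as a sequencing primer site. The automated annotation labels the open reading frame as a fragment of human MOGAT3. This is a homology call for the zebrafish gene, and it suggests the insert encodes a monoacylglycerol acyltransferase of the DGAT2 family, whose members make diacylglycerol and can also contribute to triacylglycerol synthesis. The short "3xFLAG fragment" immediately after the coding sequence matches the single C-terminal FLAG tag in the catalogue entry, which allows the protein to be detected or immunoprecipitated with anti-FLAG antibodies. A separate SV40 early promoter–neomycin phosphotransferase–SV40 poly(A) cassette provides G418 selection in eukaryotic cells. Small hits such as a truncated HIV LTR and a ble fragment are probably annotation artefacts.

The repository lists the plasmid as a zebrafish expression vector, and it comes from a study of diacylglycerol acyltransferase enzymes in zebrafish. The record does not state the specific experimental system in which it was used.
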