Features (pLannotate 1.2.2; 21 found; start..end, strand, type, name):
     28..80      -  misc_feature   bom (fragment): basis of mobility region from pBR322
    235..614     +  enhancer       CMV enhancer: human cytomegalovirus immediate early enhancer
    615..818     +  promoter       CMV promoter: human cytomegalovirus (CMV) immediate early promoter
    814..847     +  LTR            5' LTR (truncated) (fragment): truncated 5' long terminal repeat (LTR) from HIV-1
    863..881     +  promoter       T7 promoter: promoter for bacteriophage T7 RNA polymerase
    986..1939    +  CDS            MOGAT3 (fragment): MOGT3_HUMAN - Also known as DC7, DGAT2L7. Experimental evidence at protein level: Swiss-Prot protein existence level 1. Catalyzes the formation of diacylglycerol from 2- monoacylglycerol and fatty acyl-CoA. Also able to catalyze the terminal step in triacylglycerol synthesis by using diacylglycerol and fatty acyl-CoA as substrates. Has a preference toward palmitoyl-CoA and oleoyl-CoA. May be involved in absorption of dietary fat in the small intestine by catalyzing the resynthesis of triacylglycerol in enterocytes. Also able to use 1-monoalkylglycerol (1-MAkG) as an acyl acceptor for the synth
   1940..1962    +  CDS            3xFLAG (fragment): three tandem FLAG® epitope tags
   2078..2302    +  polyA_signal   bGH poly(A) signal: bovine growth hormone polyadenylation signal
   2306..2327    +  promoter       SV40 promoter (fragment): SV40 enhancer and early promoter
   2348..2776    +  rep_origin     f1 ori (sequence partly withheld): f1 bacteriophage origin of replication; arrow indicates direction of (+) strand synthesis
   2790..3119    +  promoter       SV40 promoter: SV40 enhancer and early promoter
   3186..3977    +  CDS            neo: KKA2_KLEPN - Also known as kan, nptII. Experimental evidence at protein level: Swiss-Prot protein existence level 1. Resistance to kanamycin, neomycin, paromomycin, ribostamycin, butirosin and gentamicin B. From Klebsiella pneumoniae.
   4001..4159    +  CDS            ble (fragment): BLE_KLEPN - Experimental evidence at protein level: Swiss-Prot protein existence level 1. Binding protein with a strong affinity to the bleomycin family of antibiotics. Binds to CL990; an antimitotic-antibiotic compound. From Klebsiella pneumoniae.
   4154..4275    +  polyA_signal   SV40 poly(A) signal: SV40 polyadenylation signal
   4348..4364    -  protein_bind   lac operator: The lac repressor binds to the lac operator to inhibit transcription in E. coli. This inhibition can be relieved by adding lactose or isopropyl-β-D-thiogalactopyranoside (IPTG). lac repressor encoded by lacI
   4372..4402    -  promoter       lac promoter: promoter for the E. coli lac operon
   4417..4438    -  protein_bind   CAP binding site: CAP binding activates transcription in the presence of cAMP. E. coli catabolite activator protein
   4451..4543    -  CDS            lacI (fragment): lac repressor; lacI; The lac repressor binds to the lac operator to inhibit transcription in E. coli. This inhibition can be relieved by adding lactose or isopropyl-β-D-thiogalactopyranoside (IPTG).
   4726..5314    -  rep_origin     ori: high-copy-number ColE1/pMB1/pBR322/pUC origin of replication
   5485..6345    -  CDS            AmpR: β-lactamase; bla; confers resistance to ampicillin, carbenicillin, and related antibiotics
   6346..6450    -  promoter       AmpR promoter: bla
>Addgene plasmid #232145 | pcDNA3.1+ mogat3b-FLAG | addgene full sequence | sequence record 461741 | Addgene NGS Result
GACGGATCGGGAGATCTCCCGATCCCCTATGGTGCACTCTCAGTACAATCTGCTCTGATGCCGCATAGTT
AAGCCAGTATCTGCTCCCTGCTTGTGTGTTGGAGGTCGCTGAGTAGTGCGCGAGCAAAATTTAAGCTACA
ACAAGGCAAGGCTTGACCGACAATTGCATGAAGAATCTGCTTAGGGTTAGGCGTTTTGCGCTGCTTCGCG
ATGTACGGGCCAGATATACGCGTTGACATTGATTATTGACTAGTTATTAATAGTAATCAATTACGGGGTC
ATTAGTTCATAGCCCATATATGGAGTTCCGCGTTACATAACTTACGGTAAATGGCCCGCCTGGCTGACCG
CCCAACGACCCCCGCCCATTGACGTCAATAATGACGTATGTTCCCATAGTAACGCCAATAGGGACTTTCC
ATTGACGTCAATGGGTGGAGTATTTACGGTAAACTGCCCACTTGGCAGTACATCAAGTGTATCATATGCC
AAGTACGCCCCCTATTGACGTCAATGACGGTAAATGGCCCGCCTGGCATTATGCCCAGTACATGACCTTA
TGGGACTTTCCTACTTGGCAGTACATCTACGTATTAGTCATCGCTATTACCATGGTGATGCGGTTTTGGC
AGTACATCAATGGGCGTGGATAGCGGTTTGACTCACGGGGATTTCCAAGTCTCCACCCCATTGACGTCAA
TGGGAGTTTGTTTTGGCACCAAAATCAACGGGACTTTCCAAAATGTCGTAACAACTCCGCCCCATTGACG
CAAATGGGCGGTAGGCGTGTACGGTGGGAGGTCTATATAAGCAGAGCTCTCTGGCTAACTAGAGAACCCA
CTGCTTACTGGCTTATCGAAATTAATACGACTCACTATAGGGAGACCCAAGCTGGCTAGCGTTTAAACTT
AAGCTTGGTACCACCGCAAACATGGGAACAGATAACGTTTCAGAGGTAAAGGAGAAGGGGGACAGGTCAC
CATGGAAAGATATAATCGAGGATATAAGTGTTTTGCAATTGGTGTTGTCATTTCTTTTTTTAGGAGTGGC
TTGTCTACTATTGATGATCTACCTGATGTTCACCTCTCTGTGGATTTTCCCCACTCTGTACTTCACCTGG
CAGATCTATGATTGGCACACACCTGAGAGAGGTGGCAGAAGAACAAAGTTTGTGAGAGGCTGGGAAGTAT
GGAAACACTTGCGAGACTATTTTCCTGTGAAGCTGGTAAAGACTGCTGAATTAAATCCCAATAAGAACTA
TATTATGGGCTGTCACCCGCACGGCATCATGTGTTTTGGAGCCTTCTCCTGCTTCAGCACAGACCGCAAT
GGATTTGCGGAAACCTTTCCTGGAATACGGTCCACTCTTGCAATCTTAGCCGGACTTTTCCGCCTTCCTC
TCTTCAGGGAATACATTTTAGCTGCAGGATTGCTGCCTGTCAGTAAGGCAAGTTTGGATTATTTGCTGAG
CCAAACTGGTGTGGGTAACGCTGTGGTCATCATCATTGGTGGAGCAGAGGAATCACTGACCTCCTCTACA
GGAGTAAACACTGTGGTCATAAAACACAGGAAAGGCTTTGTACGACTGGCTCTTGAACACGGGGCAGACC
TGGTTCCAGTGTACTCTTTTGGAGAGAACGAGCTGTTCCCGCAGGTGGTTCTGTCTGAGGGCAGTGTAGG
TCGACGGCTGCAGGTTCTTTTTAAGCAGATTATGGGTTTTGCTCCATGCATCTTCACAGGAGGCCGGTGG
CTTCTTCTGCCGTACAAACTTCCAGTCACCACTGTGGTGGGCTGCCCCATAAACGTCCCTCTGGTGAAAA
TTCCAACTCAGGAACAGGTGGATCATTACCACGGTTTATACATGGCATCTCTGGCTGATCTTTTCCACAA
GCATAAGACCAGCTATGGACTGGCAGAGACGCACGAGCTGCACTTCATTGACTATAAAGACGATGATGAC
AAATGAGGTACCGAGCTCGGATCCACTAGTCCAGTGTGGTGGAATTCTGCAGATATCCAGCACAGTGGCG
GCCGCTCGAGTCTAGAGGGCCCGTTTAAACCCGCTGATCAGCCTCGACTGTGCCTTCTAGTTGCCAGCCA
TCTGTTGTTTGCCCCTCCCCCGTGCCTTCCTTGACCCTGGAAGGTGCCACTCCCACTGTCCTTTCCTAAT
AAAATGAGGAAATTGCATCGCATTGTCTGAGTAGGTGTCATTCTATTCTGGGGGGTGGGGTGGGGCAGGA
CAGCAAGGGGGAGGATTGGGAAGACAATAGCAGGCATGCTGGGGATGCGGTGGGCTCTATGGCTTCTGAG
GCGGAAAGAACCAGCTGGGGCTCTAGGGGGTATCCCC
[124 nt withheld, positions 2348-2471]
C
[91 nt withheld, positions 2473-2563]
A
[49 nt withheld, positions 2565-2613]
CCTTTGACGTTGGAGTCCACGTTCTTT
[37 nt withheld, positions 2641-2677]
ACCCTATCTCGGTCTATTCTTTTGATTTATAAGGGATTTTGCCGATTTCGGCCTATTGGTTAAAAAATGA
GCTGATTTAACAAAAATTTAACGCGAATTAATTCTGTGGAATGTGTGTCAGTTAGGGTGTGGAAAGTCCC
CAGGCTCCCCAGCAGGCAGAAGTATGCAAAGCATGCATCTCAATTAGTCAGCAACCAGGTGTGGAAAGTC
CCCAGGCTCCCCAGCAGGCAGAAGTATGCAAAGCATGCATCTCAATTAGTCAGCAACCATAGTCCCGCCC
CTAACTCCGCCCATCCCGCCCCTAACTCCGCCCAGTTCCGCCCATTCTCCGCCCCATGGCTGACTAATTT
TTTTTATTTATGCAGAGGCCGAGGCCGCCTCTGCCTCTGAGCTATTCCAGAAGTAGTGAGGAGGCTTTTT
TGGAGGCCTAGGCTTTTGCAAAAAGCTCCCGGGAGCTTGTATATCCATTTTCGGATCTGATCAAGAGACA
GGATGAGGATCGTTTCGCATGATTGAACAAGATGGATTGCACGCAGGTTCTCCGGCCGCTTGGGTGGAGA
GGCTATTCGGCTATGACTGGGCACAACAGACAATCGGCTGCTCTGATGCCGCCGTGTTCCGGCTGTCAGC
GCAGGGGCGCCCGGTTCTTTTTGTCAAGACCGACCTGTCCGGTGCCCTGAATGAACTGCAGGACGAGGCA
GCGCGGCTATCGTGGCTGGCCACGACGGGCGTTCCTTGCGCAGCTGTGCTCGACGTTGTCACTGAAGCGG
GAAGGGACTGGCTGCTATTGGGCGAAGTGCCGGGGCAGGATCTCCTGTCATCTCACCTTGCTCCTGCCGA
GAAAGTATCCATCATGGCTGATGCAATGCGGCGGCTGCATACGCTTGATCCGGCTACCTGCCCATTCGAC
CACCAAGCGAAACATCGCATCGAGCGAGCACGTACTCGGATGGAAGCCGGTCTTGTCGATCAGGATGATC
TGGACGAAGAGCATCAGGGGCTCGCGCCAGCCGAACTGTTCGCCAGGCTCAAGGCGCGCATGCCCGACGG
CGAGGATCTCGTCGTGACCCATGGCGATGCCTGCTTGCCGAATATCATGGTGGAAAATGGCCGCTTTTCT
GGATTCATCGACTGTGGCCGGCTGGGTGTGGCGGACCGCTATCAGGACATAGCGTTGGCTACCCGTGATA
TTGCTGAAGAGCTTGGCGGCGAATGGGCTGACCGCTTCCTCGTGCTTTACGGTATCGCCGCTCCCGATTC
GCAGCGCATCGCCTTCTATCGCCTTCTTGACGAGTTCTTCTGAGCGGGACTCTGGGGTTCGAAATGACCG
ACCAAGCGACGCCCAACCTGCCATCACGAGATTTCGATTCCACCGCCGCCTTCTATGAAAGGTTGGGCTT
CGGAATCGTTTTCCGGGACGCCGGCTGGATGATCCTCCAGCGCGGGGATCTCATGCTGGAGTTCTTCGCC
CACCCCAACTTGTTTATTGCAGCTTATAATGGTTACAAATAAAGCAATAGCATCACAAATTTCACAAATA
AAGCATTTTTTTCACTGCATTCTAGTTGTGGTTTGTCCAAACTCATCAATGTATCTTATCATGTCTGTAT
ACCGTCGACCTCTAGCTAGAGCTTGGCGTAATCATGGTCATAGCTGTTTCCTGTGTGAAATTGTTATCCG
CTCACAATTCCACACAACATACGAGCCGGAAGCATAAAGTGTAAAGCCTGGGGTGCCTAATGAGTGAGCT
AACTCACATTAATTGCGTTGCGCTCACTGCCCGCTTTCCAGTCGGGAAACCTGTCGTGCCAGCTGCATTA
ATGAATCGGCCAACGCGCGGGGAGAGGCGGTTTGCGTATTGGGCGCTCTTCCGCTTCCTCGCTCACTGAC
TCGCTGCGCTCGGTCGTTCGGCTGCGGCGAGCGGTATCAGCTCACTCAAAGGCGGTAATACGGTTATCCA
CAGAATCAGGGGATAACGCAGGAAAGAACATGTGAGCAAAAGGCCAGCAAAAGGCCAGGAACCGTAAAAA
GGCCGCGTTGCTGGCGTTTTTCCATAGGCTCCGCCCCCCTGACGAGCATCACAAAAATCGACGCTCAAGT
CAGAGGTGGCGAAACCCGACAGGACTATAAAGATACCAGGCGTTTCCCCCTGGAAGCTCCCTCGTGCGCT
CTCCTGTTCCGACCCTGCCGCTTACCGGATACCTGTCCGCCTTTCTCCCTTCGGGAAGCGTGGCGCTTTC
TCATAGCTCACGCTGTAGGTATCTCAGTTCGGTGTAGGTCGTTCGCTCCAAGCTGGGCTGTGTGCACGAA
CCCCCCGTTCAGCCCGACCGCTGCGCCTTATCCGGTAACTATCGTCTTGAGTCCAACCCGGTAAGACACG
ACTTATCGCCACTGGCAGCAGCCACTGGTAACAGGATTAGCAGAGCGAGGTATGTAGGCGGTGCTACAGA
GTTCTTGAAGTGGTGGCCTAACTACGGCTACACTAGAAGAACAGTATTTGGTATCTGCGCTCTGCTGAAG
CCAGTTACCTTCGGAAAAAGAGTTGGTAGCTCTTGATCCGGCAAACAAACCACCGCTGGTAGCGGTGGTT
TTTTTGTTTGCAAGCAGCAGATTACGCGCAGAAAAAAAGGATCTCAAGAAGATCCTTTGATCTTTTCTAC
GGGGTCTGACGCTCAGTGGAACGAAAACTCACGTTAAGGGATTTTGGTCATGAGATTATCAAAAAGGATC
TTCACCTAGATCCTTTTAAATTAAAAATGAAGTTTTAAATCAATCTAAAGTATATATGAGTAAACTTGGT
CTGACAGTTACCAATGCTTAATCAGTGAGGCACCTATCTCAGCGATCTGTCTATTTCGTTCATCCATAGT
TGCCTGACTCCCCGTCGTGTAGATAACTACGATACGGGAGGGCTTACCATCTGGCCCCAGTGCTGCAATG
ATACCGCGAGACCCACGCTCACCGGCTCCAGATTTATCAGCAATAAACCAGCCAGCCGGAAGGGCCGAGC
GCAGAAGTGGTCCTGCAACTTTATCCGCCTCCATCCAGTCTATTAATTGTTGCCGGGAAGCTAGAGTAAG
TAGTTCGCCAGTTAATAGTTTGCGCAACGTTGTTGCCATTGCTACAGGCATCGTGGTGTCACGCTCGTCG
TTTGGTATGGCTTCATTCAGCTCCGGTTCCCAACGATCAAGGCGAGTTACATGATCCCCCATGTTGTGCA
AAAAAGCGGTTAGCTCCTTCGGTCCTCCGATCGTTGTCAGAAGTAAGTTGGCCGCAGTGTTATCACTCAT
GGTTATGGCAGCACTGCATAATTCTCTTACTGTCATGCCATCCGTAAGATGCTTTTCTGTGACTGGTGAG
TACTCAACCAAGTCATTCTGAGAATAGTGTATGCGGCGACCGAGTTGCTCTTGCCCGGCGTCAATACGGG
ATAATACCGCGCCACATAGCAGAACTTTAAAAGTGCTCATCATTGGAAAACGTTCTTCGGGGCGAAAACT
CTCAAGGATCTTACCGCTGTTGAGATCCAGTTCGATGTAACCCACTCGTGCACCCAACTGATCTTCAGCA
TCTTTTACTTTCACCAGCGTTTCTGGGTGAGCAAAAACAGGAAGGCAAAATGCCGCAAAAAAGGGAATAA
GGGCGACACGGAAATGTTGAATACTCATACTCTTCCTTTTTCAATATTATTGAAGCATTTATCAGGGTTA
TTGTCTCATGAGCGGATACATATTTGAATGTATTTAGAAAAATAAACAAATAGGGGTTCCGCGCACATTT
CCCCGAAAAGTGCCACCTGACGTC
