>Addgene plasmid #232145 | pcDNA3.1+ mogat3b-FLAG | depositor partial sequence | sequence record 456353 | Insert
GGTACCACCGCAAACATGGGAACAGATAACGTTTCAGAGGTAAAGGAGAAGGGGGACAGGTCACCATGGA
AAGATATAATCGAGGATATAAGTGTTTTGCAATTGGTGTTGTCATTTCTTTTTTTAGGAGTGGCTTGTCT
ACTATTGATGATCTACCTGATGTTCACCTCTCTGTGGATTTTCCCCACTCTGTACTTCACCTGGCAGATC
TATGATTGGCACACACCTGAGAGAGGTGGCAGAAGAACAAAGTTTGTGAGAGGCTGGGAAGTATGGAAAC
ACTTGCGAGACTATTTTCCTGTGAAGCTGGTAAAGACTGCTGAATTAAATCCCAATAAGAACTATATTAT
GGGCTGTCACCCGCACGGCATCATGTGTTTTGGAGCCTTCTCCTGCTTCAGCACAGACCGCAATGGATTT
GCGGAAACCTTTCCTGGAATACGGTCCACTCTTGCAATCTTAGCCGGACTTTTCCGCCTTCCTCTCTTCA
GGGAATACATTTTAGCTGCAGGATTGCTGCCTGTCAGTAAGGCAAGTTTGGATTATTTGCTGAGCCAAAC
TGGTGTGGGTAACGCTGTGGTCATCATCATTGGTGGAGCAGAGGAATCACTGACCTCCTCTACAGGAGTA
AACACTGTGGTCATAAAACACAGGAAAGGCTTTGTACGACTGGCTCTTGAACACGGGGCAGACCTGGTTC
CAGTGTACTCTTTTGGAGAGAACGAGCTGTTCCCGCAGGTGGTTCTGTCTGAGGGCAGTGTAGGTCGACG
GCTGCAGGTTCTTTTTAAGCAGATTATGGGTTTTGCTCCATGCATCTTCACAGGAGGCCGGTGGCTTCTT
CTGCCGTACAAACTTCCAGTCACCACTGTGGTGGGCTGCCCCATAAACGTCCCTCTGGTGAAAATTCCAA
CTCAGGAACAGGTGGATCATTACCACGGTTTATACATGGCATCTCTGGCTGATCTTTTCCACAAGCATAA
GACCAGCTATGGACTGGCAGAGACGCACGAGCTGCACTTCATTGACTATAAAGACGATGATGACAAATGA
GGTACC
